>Addgene plasmid #235855 | pME_Cp_0_3a_002_petA_5'UTR_Cr | addgene full sequence | sequence record 471456 | Addgene NGS Result
CGGGGCGTAATTTGATATCGAGCTCGCTTGGACTCCTGTTGATAGATCCAGTAATGACCTCAGAACTCCA
TCTGGATTTGTTCAGAACGCTCGGTTGCCGCCGGGCGTTTTTTATTGGTGAGAATCCAAGCCTCGAGCTG
TCAGACCAAGTTTACTCATATATACTTTAGATTGATTTAAAACTTCATTTTTAATTTAAAAGGATCTAGG
TGAAGATCCTTTTTGATAATCTCATGACCAAAATCCCTTAACGTGAGTTTTCGTTCCACTGAGCGTCAGA
CCCCGTAGAAAAGATCAAAGGATCTTCTTGAGATCCTTTTTTTCTGCGCGTAATCTGCTGCTTGCAAACA
AAAAAACCACCGCTACCAGCGGTGGTTTGTTTGCCGGATCAAGAGCTACCAACTCTTTTTCCGAAGGTAA
CTGGCTTCAGCAGAGCGCAGATACCAAATACTGTTCTTCTAGTGTAGCCGTAGTTAGGCCACCACTTCAA
GAACTCTGTAGCACCGCCTACATACCTCGCTCTGCTAATCCTGTTACCAGTGGCTGCTGCCAGTGGCGAT
AAGTCGTGTCTTACCGGGTTGGACTCAAGACGATAGTTACCGGATAAGGCGCAGCGGTCGGGCTGAACGG
GGGGTTCGTGCACACAGCCCAGCTTGGAGCGAACGACCTACACCGAACTGAGATACCTACAGCGTGAGCT
ATGAGAAAGCGCCACGCTTCCCGAAGGGAGAAAGGCGGACAGGTATCCGGTAAGCGGCAGGGTCGGAACA
GGAGAGCGCACGAGGGAGCTTCCAGGGGGAAACGCCTGGTATCTTTATAGTCCTGTCGGGTTTCGCCACC
TCTGACTTGAGCGTCGATTTTTGTGATGCTCGTCAGGGGGGCGGAGCCTGTGGAAAAACGCCAGCAACGC
GGCCTTTTTACGGTTCCTGGCCTTTTGCTGGCCTTTTGCTCACATGTTCTTTCCTGCGTTATCCCCTGAT
TCTGTGGATAACCGTATTACCGCCTTTGAGTGAGCTGATACCGCTCGCCGCAGCCGAACGACCGAGCGCA
GCGAGTCAGTGAGCGAGGAAGCCTGCATAACGCGAAGTAATCTTTTCGGTTTTAAAGAAAAAGGGCAGGG
TGGTGACACCTTGCCCTTTTTTGCCGGACTGCAGCGGCCGCTACTAGTCGCGATGAGTGGTCTCAATGGA
ATTTTATTAATCTTAAAACGAAACTAGAATAAAAACTATTCAATTTTAAAATAGATATTAATTTATCTAT
AAGGGGATTCCAGTTGCTTTTCAACTGGACTCCTATTTTAAAATAGAATTTTTTCGTGGATAAACCCCTA
CCCATACGGGTACGAGGAAAGTGCAACTAAGCAGCCTCAACAAGTTTATTCTAGCTGAAAAAGTAAGCAT
AAGTAATTTACATTCATAATTACTATTTAAATTTTATTTTTTTTCTTCTCAGTACGAGACCACTCATCGC
TCTAGAAGCGGCCGCGAATTCCAGAAATCATCCTTAGCGAAAGCTAAGGATTTTTTTTATCTGAAATTCT
GCCTCGTGATACGCCTATTTTTATAGGTTAATGTCATGATAATAATGGTTTCTTAGACGTCAGGTGGCAC
TCGAGTTGATCGGGCACGTAAGAGGTTCCAACTTTCACCATAATGAAATAAGATCACTACCGGGCGTATT
TTTTGAGTTATCGAGATTTTCAGGAGCTAAGGAAGCTAAAATGGAGAAAAAAATCACTGGATATACCACC
GTTGATATATCCCAATGGCATCGTAAAGAACATTTTGAGGCATTTCAGTCAGTTGCTCAATGTACCTATA
ACCAGACCGTTCAGCTGGATATTACGGCCTTTTTAAAGACCGTAAAGAAAAATAAGCACAAGTTTTATCC
GGCCTTTATTCACATTCTTGCCCGCCTGATGAATGCTCATCCGGAATTTCGTATGGCAATGAAAGACGGT
GAGCTGGTGATATGGGATAGTGTTCACCCTTGTTACACCGTTTTCCATGAGCAAACTGAAACGTTTTCAT
CACTCTGGAGTGAATACCACGACGATTTCCGGCAGTTTCTACACATATATTCGCAAGATGTGGCGTGTTA
CGGTGAAAACCTGGCCTATTTCCCTAAAGGGTTTATTGAGAATATGTTTTTCGTATCAGCCAATCCCTGG
GTGAGTTTCACCAGTTTTGATTTAAACGTGGCCAATATGGACAACTTCTTCGCCCCCGTTTTCACCATGG
GCAAATATTATACGCAAGGCGACAAGGTGCTGATGCCGCTGGCGATTCAGGTTCATCATGCCGTTTGTGA
TGGCTTCCATGTCGGCAGAATGCTTAATGAATTACAACAGTACTGCGACGAGTGGCAGGG
Features (pLannotate 1.2.2; 9 found; start..end, strand, type, name):
     31..125     +  terminator     lambda t0 terminator: transcription terminator from phage lambda
    308..896     +  rep_origin     ori: high-copy-number ColE1/pMB1/pBR322/pUC origin of replication
   1091..1148    -  terminator     his operon terminator: This putative transcriptin terminator from the E. coli his operon has a 2-bp deletion introduced during synthesis. Its efficiency has not been determined.
   1149..1168    -  misc_feature   BioBrick suffix: universal suffix for all parts
   1192..1335    -  CDS            YCX4_CHLRE (fragment): Protein predicted: Swiss-Prot protein existence level 4. From Chlamydomonas reinhardtii (Chlamydomonas smithii).
   1470..1491    -  misc_feature   BioBrick prefix: BioBrick prefix for parts that do not start with "ATG"
   1494..1537    +  terminator     bacterial terminator: putative bacterial transcription terminator
   1623..1720    +  promoter       cat promoter: promoter of the E. coli cat gene encoding chloramphenicol acetyltransferase
   1721..7       +  CDS            cat (across the origin): CAT_ECOLX - Experimental evidence at protein level: Swiss-Prot protein existence level 1. This enzyme is an effector of chloramphenicol resistance in bacteria. From Escherichia coli. This protein is used as a marker in many commonly used cloning vectors, such as pACYC184.
