[The description below was written by a language model from this plasmid's Addgene catalogue record and pLannotate feature annotations shown in this document.]
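Description:
pME_Cp_0_3a_002_petA_5'UTR_Cr is a small (about 2.4 kb) synthetic-biology part plasmid that stores the 5' untranslated region of the Chlamydomonas reinhardtii chloroplast gene petA as a reusable building block. It belongs to a modular cloning toolkit developed for high-throughput engineering of the Chlamydomonas chloroplast. The 269 bp insert was placed into the roughly 2.1 kb pME_Cp_UAV_GFP acceptor backbone using BsaI, with both cloning sites destroyed in the process. This is consistent with Golden Gate-style assembly, and the backbone name suggests that a GFP dropout cassette was replaced by the part, although the record does not say so explicitly. No mutations relative to the native sequence are reported.

The plasmid is maintained in E. coli only. It carries a high-copy ColE1/pUC-type origin of replication and a chloramphenicol acetyltransferase (cat) gene driven by its own cat promoter for chloramphenicol selection. The insert region is flanked by BioBrick prefix and suffix sequences and is insulated by bacterial transcription terminators (lambda t0, a his operon terminator and a further putative terminator), which limit read-through between the part and the backbone. The automated annotation does not label the 5'UTR itself. Instead it marks a fragment of a predicted Chlamydomonas chloroplast open reading frame within the insert interval, which probably reflects sequence neighbouring petA in the chloroplast genome rather than an intended coding payload.

The construct contains no promoter, coding sequence or chloroplast selection marker for expression in algae. It is intended as a donor of a 5'UTR element, to be combined with promoter, coding and 3'UTR parts in higher-level assemblies for tuning transgene expression in the chloroplast.
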