Addgene plasmid #235855: pME_Cp_0_3a_002_petA_5'UTR_Cr
Purpose: petA 5'UTR Chlamydomonas reinhardtii
Depositing lab: Tobias Erb. Depositing organization: Max Planck Institute for Terrestrial Microbiology. Publication: A modular high-throughput approach for advancing synthetic biology in the chloroplast of Chlamydomonas. Inckemann RM, Chotel T, Burgis M, Brinkmann CK, Andreas L, Baumann J, Sharma P, Klose M, Barrett J, Ries F, Paczia N, Glatter T, Mackinder LCM, Willmund F, Erb TJ. Nat Plants. 2025 Nov;11(11):2332-2349. doi: 10.1038/s41477-025-02126-2. Epub 2025 Nov 3. PubMed 41184475.
Backbone
  Vector backbone: pME_Cp_UAV_GFP
  Backbone size w/o insert (bp): 2101
  Vector type: Synthetic Biology
Growth in bacteria
  Bacterial resistance: Chloramphenicol, 25 μg/mL
  Growth temperature: 37°C
  Growth strain: DH5alpha
  Copy number: High Copy
Gene/Insert
  Gene/Insert name: petA 5'UTR
  Species: Chlamydomonas reinhardtii
  Insert size (bp): 269
  Mutation: none
  Cloning method: Restriction Enzyme; 5′ cloning site BsaI (destroyed during cloning); 3′ cloning site BsaI (destroyed during cloning)
  Sequencing primers: 5′ CGTATCACGAGGCAGAATTTC; 3′ CCTGCATAACGCGAAGTAATC
Terms and licenses: Academic/Nonprofit Terms; Industry Terms: Not Available to Industry
Depositor comments: Please visit https://doi.org/10.1101/2024.05.08.593163 for bioRxiv preprint.
How to cite: pME_Cp_0_3a_002_petA_5'UTR_Cr was a gift from Tobias Erb (Addgene plasmid # 235855 ; http://n2t.net/addgene:235855 ; RRID:Addgene_235855)
